Addgene plasmid #173680: ArpC3-FLAG_pLib
Purpose: ArpC3 subunit of the Human Arp2/3 complex in a library vector for the biGBac system of insect expression
Depositing lab: Roberto Dominguez. Depositing organization: University of Pennsylvania. Publication: Cryo-EM structure of NPF-bound human Arp2/3 complex and activation mechanism. Zimmet A, Van Eeuwen T, Boczkowska M, Rebowski G, Murakami K, Dominguez R. Sci Adv. 2020 Jun 5;6(23). pii: 6/23/eaaz7651. doi: 10.1126/sciadv.aaz7651. Print 2020 Jun. PubMed 32917641.
Backbone
  Vector backbone: pLib
  Backbone size w/o insert (bp): 4970
  Total vector size (bp): 5480
  Vector type: Insect Expression
  Selectable markers: Gentamicin
Growth in bacteria
  Bacterial resistance: Ampicillin, 100 μg/mL
  Growth temperature: 37°C
  Growth strain: DH5alpha
  Copy number: Unknown
Gene/Insert
  Gene/Insert name: ArpC3 (alt name: actin related protein 2/3 complex subunit 3)
  Species: H. sapiens (human)
  Insert size (bp): 597
  Entrez Gene: ARPC3 (a.k.a. ARC21, p21-Arc)
  Promoter: polyhedrin
  Tag / fusion protein: TEV cleavage site and FLAG tag (C terminal on insert)
  Cloning method: Restriction Enzyme; 5′ cloning site BamHI (not destroyed); 3′ cloning site HindIII (not destroyed)
  Sequencing primers: 5′ TCAACAGGTTGAACTGCTGATC; 3′ GAAATTTGTGATGCTATTGC (SV40-polyA-Rev)
Terms and licenses: Academic/Nonprofit Terms; Industry Terms: Not Available to Industry
How to cite: ArpC3-FLAG_pLib was a gift from Roberto Dominguez (Addgene plasmid # 173680 ; http://n2t.net/addgene:173680 ; RRID:Addgene_173680)
