[The description below was written by a language model from this plasmid's Addgene catalogue record and pLannotate feature annotations shown in this document.]
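Description:
ArpC3-FLAG_pLib is an insect-cell expression plasmid built on pLib, the entry or "library" vector of the biGBac system for assembling multi-gene baculovirus expression constructs. It is maintained in E. coli through a high-copy ColE1/pUC-type origin with ampicillin resistance (AmpR under its own bla promoter), and also carries an f1 phage origin. A gentamicin acetyltransferase gene driven by the class 1 integron Pc promoter provides the second marker. This marker sits together with the expression cassette between the Tn7R and Tn7L ends of a mini-Tn7 element, the arrangement used to transpose a cassette into a baculoviral bacmid and select for the transposition with gentamicin. A loxP site lies just upstream of the promoter.

The payload is human ARPC3 (p21-Arc), the actin related protein 2/3 complex subunit 3, cloned between BamHI and HindIII sites that are both retained. Transcription is driven by the polyhedrin promoter from Autographa californica, a very strong late baculoviral promoter, and terminated by an SV40 polyadenylation signal. According to the catalogue entry, the coding sequence is followed by a C-terminal TEV protease cleavage site and a FLAG tag, allowing affinity capture and subsequent tag removal. These short elements are not annotated separately in the feature table, and the automated annotation matched the coding sequence to the bovine ARPC3 orthologue, whereas the record gives the species as human. The small lacZα, R6K γ ori, large T antigen and SET1 fragments appear to be partial annotation matches rather than functional parts.

The recorded purpose is to supply the ArpC3 subunit as one building block for biGBac-based co-expression of the human Arp2/3 complex in insect cells. The associated publication concerns cryo-EM structural analysis of the complex bound to a nucleation-promoting factor.
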