Features (pLannotate 1.2.2; 18 found; start..end, strand, type, name):
     81..97      +  CDS            lacZα (fragment): LacZα fragment of β-galactosidase; lacZ fragment
    102..556     +  rep_origin     f1 ori (sequence partly withheld): f1 bacteriophage origin of replication; arrow indicates direction of (+) strand synthesis
    582..686     +  promoter       AmpR promoter: bla
    687..1547    +  CDS            AmpR: β-lactamase; bla; confers resistance to ampicillin, carbenicillin, and related antibiotics
   1718..2306    +  rep_origin     ori: high-copy-number ColE1/pMB1/pBR322/pUC origin of replication
   2492..2543    -  misc_feature   bom (fragment): basis of mobility region from pBR322
   2611..2835    -  mobile_element Tn7R: mini-Tn7 element (right end of the Tn7 transposon) Tn7
   2902..3435    -  CDS            GmR: gentamycin acetyltransferase; aacC1; confers resistance to gentamycin
   3624..3652    -  promoter       Pc promoter: intI1 (promoter lies within the coding sequence); class 1 integron promoter
   3630..3992    -  CDS            YPR2_ECOLX (fragment): Protein predicted: Swiss-Prot protein existence level 4. From Escherichia coli.
   3992..4019    -  rep_origin     R6K γ ori (fragment): γ replication origin from E. coli plasmid R6K; requires the R6K initiator protein pi for replication
   4048..4081    +  protein_bind   loxP: Cre-mediated recombination occurs in the 8-bp core sequence (GCATACAT). Cre recombinase
   4129..4220    +  promoter       polyhedrin promoter: polh from Autographa californica; promoter for the baculovirus polyhedrin gene
   4298..4831    +  CDS            ARPC3 (sequence withheld): ARPC3_BOVIN - Experimental evidence at protein level: Swiss-Prot protein existence level 1. Component of the Arp2/3 complex, a multiprotein complex that mediates actin polymerization upon stimulation by nucleation-promoting factor (NPF). The Arp2/3 complex mediates the formation of branched actin networks in the cytoplasm, providing the force for cell motility. In addition to its role in the cytoplasmic cytoskeleton, the Arp2/3 complex also promotes actin polymerization in the nucleus, thereby regulating gene transcription and repair of damaged DNA. The Arp2/3 complex promotes homologous recom
   4918..5001    +  CDS            large T antigen (fragment): large T antigen from SV40 (simian virus 40)
   5024..5158    +  polyA_signal   SV40 poly(A) signal: SV40 polyadenylation signal
   5187..5236    +  CDS            SET1 (fragment): solubility-enhancement tag derived from T7 phage gene 10B
   5268..5433    -  mobile_element Tn7L: mini-Tn7 element (left end of the Tn7 transposon) Tn7
>Addgene plasmid #173680 | ArpC3-FLAG_pLib | addgene full sequence | sequence record 341774 | Addgene NGS Result
TTCTCTGTCACAGAATGAAAATTTTTCTGTCATCTCTTCGTTATTAATGTTTGTAATTGACTGAATATCA
ACGCTTATTTGCAGCCTGAATGGCGAATGGG
[124 nt withheld, positions 102-225]
C
[91 nt withheld, positions 227-317]
A
[49 nt withheld, positions 319-367]
CCTTTGACGTTGGAGTCCACGTTCTT
[37 nt withheld, positions 394-430]
ACCCTATCTCGGTCTATTCTTTTGATTTATAAGGGATTTTGCCGATTTCGGCCTATTGGTTAAAAAATGA
GCTGATTTAACAAAAATTTAACGCGAATTTTAACAAAATATTAACGCTTACAATTTAGGTGGCACTTTTC
GGGGAAATGTGCGCGGAACCCCTATTTGTTTATTTTTCTAAATACATTCAAATATGTATCCGCTCATGAG
ACAATAACCCTGATAAATGCTTCAATAATATTGAAAAAGGAAGAGTATGAGTATTCAACATTTCCGTGTC
GCCCTTATTCCCTTTTTTGCGGCATTTTGCCTTCCTGTTTTTGCTCACCCAGAAACGCTGGTGAAAGTAA
AAGATGCTGAAGATCAGTTGGGTGCACGAGTGGGTTACATCGAACTGGATCTCAACAGCGGTAAGATCCT
TGAGAGTTTTCGCCCCGAAGAACGTTTTCCAATGATGAGCACTTTTAAAGTTCTGCTATGTGGCGCGGTA
TTATCCCGTATTGACGCCGGGCAAGAGCAACTCGGTCGCCGCATACACTATTCTCAGAATGACTTGGTTG
AGTACTCACCAGTCACAGAAAAGCATCTTACGGATGGCATGACAGTAAGAGAATTATGCAGTGCTGCCAT
AACCATGAGTGATAACACTGCGGCCAACTTACTTCTGACAACGATCGGAGGACCGAAGGAGCTAACCGCT
TTTTTGCACAACATGGGGGATCATGTAACTCGCCTTGATCGTTGGGAACCGGAGCTGAATGAAGCCATAC
CAAACGACGAGCGTGACACCACGATGCCTGTAGCAATGGCAACAACGTTGCGCAAACTATTAACTGGCGA
ACTACTTACTCTAGCTTCCCGGCAACAATTAATAGACTGGATGGAGGCGGATAAAGTTGCAGGACCACTT
CTGCGCTCGGCCCTTCCGGCTGGCTGGTTTATTGCTGATAAATCTGGAGCCGGTGAGCGTGGGTCTCGCG
GTATCATTGCAGCACTGGGGCCAGATGGTAAGCCCTCCCGTATCGTAGTTATCTACACGACGGGGAGTCA
GGCAACTATGGATGAACGAAATAGACAGATCGCTGAGATAGGTGCCTCACTGATTAAGCATTGGTAACTG
TCAGACCAAGTTTACTCATATATACTTTAGATTGATTTAAAACTTCATTTTTAATTTAAAAGGATCTAGG
TGAAGATCCTTTTTGATAATCTCATGACCAAAATCCCTTAACGTGAGTTTTCGTTCCACTGAGCGTCAGA
CCCCGTAGAAAAGATCAAAGGATCTTCTTGAGATCCTTTTTTTCTGCGCGTAATCTGCTGCTTGCAAACA
AAAAAACCACCGCTACCAGCGGTGGTTTGTTTGCCGGATCAAGAGCTACCAACTCTTTTTCCGAAGGTAA
CTGGCTTCAGCAGAGCGCAGATACCAAATACTATTCTTCTAGTGTAGCCGTAGTTAGGCCACCACTTCAA
GAACTCTGTAGCACCGCCTACATACCTCGCTCTGCTAATCCTGTTACCAGTGGCTGCTGCCAGTGGCGAT
AAGTCGTGTCTTACCGGGTTGGACTCAAGACGATAGTTACCGGATAAGGCGCAGCGGTCGGGCTGAACGG
GGGGTTCGTGCACACAGCCCAGCTTGGAGCGAACGACCTACACCGAACTGAGATACCTACAGCGTGAGCT
ATGAGAAAGCGCCACGCTTCCCGAAGGGAGAAAGGCGGACAGGTATCCGGTAAGCGGCAGGGTCGGAACA
GGAGAGCGCACGAGGGAGCTTCCAGGGGGAAACGCCTGGTATCTTTATAGTCCTGTCGGGTTTCGCCACC
TCTGACTTGAGCGTCGATTTTTGTGATGCTCGTCAGGGGGGCGGAGCCTATGGAAAAACGCCAGCAACGC
GGCCTTTTTACGGTTCCTGGCCTTTTGCTGGCCTTTTGCTCACATGTTCTTTCCTGCGTTATCCCCTGAT
TCTGTGGATAACCGTATTACCGCCTTTGAGTGAGCTGATACCGCTCGCCGCAGCCGAACGACCGAGCGCA
GCGAGTCAGTGAGCGAGGAAGCGGAAGAGCGCCTGATGCGGTATTTTCTCCTTACGCATCTGTGCGGTAT
TTCACACCGCATAGACCAGCCGCGTAACCTGGCAAAATCGGTTACGGTTGAGTAATAAATGGATGCCCTG
CGTAAGCGGGTGTGGGCGGACAATAAAGTCTTAAACTGAACAAAATAGATCTAAACTATGACAATAAAGT
CTTAAACTAGACAGAATAGTTGTAAACTGAAATCAGTCCAGTTATGCTGTGAAAAAGCATACTGGACTTT
TGTTATGGCTAAAGCAAACTCTTCATTTTCTGAAGTGCAAATTGCCCGTCGTATTAAAGAGGGGCGTGGC
CAAGGGCATGGTAAAGACTATATTCGCGGCGTTGTGACAATTTACCGAACAACTCCGCGGCCGGGAAGCC
GATCTCGGCTTGAACGAATTGTTAGGTGGCGGTACTTGGGTCGATATCAAAGTGCATCACTTCTTCCCGT
ATGCCCAACTTTGTATAGAGAGCCACTGCGGGATCGTCACCGTAATCTGCTTGCACGTAGATCACATAAG
CACCAAGCGCGTTGGCCTCATGCTTGAGGAGATTGATGAGCGCGGTGGCAATGCCCTGCCTCCGGTGCTC
GCCGGAGACTGCGAGATCATAGATATAGATCTCACTACGCGGCTGCTCAAACTTGGGCAGAACGTAAGCC
GCGAGAGCGCCAACAACCGCTTCTTGGTCGAAGGCAGCAAGCGCGATGAATGTCTTACTACGGAGCAAGT
TCCCGAGGTAATCGGAGTCCGGCTGATGTTGGGAGTAGGTGGCTACGTCTCCGAACTCACGACCGAAAAG
ATCAAGAGCAGCCCGCATGGATTTGACTTGGTCAGGGCCGAGCCTACATGTGCGAATGATGCCCATACTT
GAGCCACCTAACTTTGTTTTAGGGCGACTGCCCTGCTGCGTAACATCGTTGCTGCTGCGTAACATCGTTG
CTGCTCCATAACATCAAACATCGACCCACGGCGTAACGCGCTTGCTGCTTGGATGCCCGAGGCATAGACT
GTACAAAAAAACAGTCATAACAAGCCATGAAAACCGCCACTGCGCCGTTACCACCGCTGCGTTCGGTCAA
GGTTCTGGACCAGTTGCGTGAGCGCATACGCTACTTGCATTACAGTTTACGAACCGAACAGGCTTATGTC
AACTGGGTTTGTGCCTTCATCCGTTTCCACGGTGTGCGTCACCCGGCAACCTTGGGCAGCAGCGAAGTCG
AGGCATTTCTGTCCTGGCTGGCGAACGAGCGCAAGGTTTCGGTCTCCACGCATCGTCAGGCATTGGCGGC
CTTGCTGTTCTTCTACGGCAAGGTGCTGTGCACGGATCTGCCCTTGCTTCAGGAGATCGGTAGACCTCGG
CCGTCGCGGCGCTTGCCGGTGGTGCTGACCCCGGATGAAGTGGTTCGCATCCTCGGTTTTCTGGAAGGCG
AGCATCGTTTGTTCGCCCAGGACTCTAGCTATAGTTCTAGTGGTTGGCTACAGCTTTGTTTGTACTATCA
ACAGGTTGAACTGCTGATCAACAGATCCTCTACGCGGCCGCGGTACCATAACTTCGTATAGCATACATTA
TACGAAGTTATCTGGTTTTACTTGTATCGATTCGCGACCTACTCCGGAATATTAATAGATCATGGAGATA
ATTAAAATGATAACCATCTCGCAAATAAATAAGTATTTTACTGTTTTCGTAACAGTTTTGTAATAAAAAA
ACCTATAAATATTCCGGATTATTCATACCGTCCCACCATCGGGCGCGGATCTGCGGCCGCGAATTCCTTG
TCCCCGCTCGCGGATCC
[534 nt withheld, positions 4298-4831]
GGAACTAGTGAGAATCTCTACTTCCAGGGTGGAGGAGACTATAAAGACGACGATGACAAGTAAAAGCTTG
TCGAGAAGTACTAGAGGATCATAATCAGCCATACCACATTTGTAGAGGTTTTACTTGCTTTAAAAAACCT
CCCACACCTCCCCCTGAACCTGAAACATAAAATGAATGCAATTGTTGTTGTTAACTTGTTTATTGCAGCT
TATAATGGTTACAAATAAAGCAATAGCATCACAAATTTCACAAATAAAGCATTTTTTTCACTGCATTCTA
GTTGTGGTTTGTCCAAACTCATCAATGTATCTTATCATGTCTGGATCTGATCACTGCTTGAGCCTAGAAG
ATCCGGCTGCTAACAAAGCCCGAAAGGAAGCTGAGTTGGCTGCTGCCACCGCTGAGCAATAACTATCATA
ACCCCTAGGAGATCCGAACCAGATAAGTGAAATCTAGTTCCAAACTATTTTGTCATTTTTAATTTTCGTA
TTAGCTTACGACGCTACACCCAGTTCCCATCTATTTTGTCACTCTTCCCTAAATAATCCTTAAAAACTCC
ATTTCCACCCCTCCCAGTTCCCAACTATTTTGTCCGCCCACAGCGGGGCATTTTTCTTCCTGTTATGTTT
TTAATCAAACATCCTGCCAACTCCATGTGACAAACCGTCATCTTCGGCTACTTT
